Addgene plasmid #127621: GFP-Trak1
Purpose: N-terminal GFP-tagged mouse Trak1
Depositing lab: Josef Kittler. Publication: Lysine 27 ubiquitination of the mitochondrial transport protein Miro is dependent on serine 65 of the Parkin ubiquitin ligase. Birsa N, Norkett R, Wauer T, Mevissen TE, Wu HC, Foltynie T, Bhatia K, Hirst WD, Komander D, Plun-Favreau H, Kittler JT. J Biol Chem. 2014 May 23;289(21):14569-82. doi: 10.1074/jbc.M114.563031. Epub 2014 Mar 26. PubMed 24671417.
Backbone
  Vector backbone: pEGFP-C1
  Vector type: Mammalian Expression
Growth in bacteria
  Bacterial resistance: Kanamycin, 50 μg/mL
  Growth temperature: 37°C
  Growth strain: DH5alpha
  Copy number: High Copy
Gene/Insert
  Gene/Insert name: Trak1
  Species: M. musculus (mouse)
  Insert size (bp): 2820
  Entrez Gene: Trak1 (a.k.a. 2310001H13Rik, AI413908, AI467545, hyrt, mKIAA1042)
  Tag / fusion protein: eGFP (N terminal on insert)
Terms and licenses: Academic/Nonprofit Terms; Industry Terms: Not Available to Industry
How to cite: GFP-Trak1 was a gift from Josef Kittler (Addgene plasmid # 127621 ; http://n2t.net/addgene:127621 ; RRID:Addgene_127621)
