[The description below was written by a language model from this plasmid's Addgene catalogue record and pLannotate feature annotations shown in this document.]
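Description:
GFP-Trak1 is a mammalian expression plasmid built on the pEGFP-C1 backbone that produces mouse Trak1 fused at its N terminus to EGFP. In the 7.5 kb sequenced record, the human cytomegalovirus immediate early enhancer and promoter (split across the numbering origin of the circular map) drive an EGFP coding sequence. This is followed by a short remnant of the multiple cloning site that serves as a linker, and then by the roughly 2.8 kb Trak1 open reading frame. The transcript is terminated by the SV40 polyadenylation signal. The small SV40 large T antigen fragment annotated just upstream of that signal is most likely part of this SV40-derived 3' region rather than a functional element.

The plasmid is propagated in E. coli at high copy number from a ColE1/pUC-type origin and selected with kanamycin. The single NeoR/KanR gene (Tn5 aminoglycoside phosphotransferase) is preceded by both a bacterial bla-type promoter and the SV40 enhancer/early promoter, and is followed by the HSV TK polyadenylation signal. The same marker can therefore give kanamycin resistance in bacteria and G418 resistance in transfected mammalian cells. An f1 origin is also present, which permits single-stranded DNA production. The short ble and bGH poly(A) fragments called by the annotation software appear to be incidental matches to backbone sequence.

Trak1 is an adaptor protein that, together with Miro (RHOT) proteins, links kinesin KIF5 motors to mitochondria for anterograde transport, and it is also implicated in endosome-to-lysosome trafficking. The GFP fusion allows its localisation to be followed by fluorescence microscopy and its detection or isolation through the tag. The associated publication concerns Parkin-dependent ubiquitination of Miro, consistent with use in studying the mitochondrial transport machinery.
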