Features (pLannotate 1.2.2; 15 found; start..end, strand, type, name):
      1..204     +  promoter       CMV promoter: human cytomegalovirus (CMV) immediate early promoter
    249..965     +  CDS            EGFP: EGFP is a basic (constitutively fluorescent) green fluorescent protein published in 1996, derived from Aequorea victoria. It is reported to be a rapidly-maturing weak dimer with moderate acid sensitivity.
    966..1001    +  misc_feature   MCS (fragment): multiple cloning site
   1002..3818    +  CDS            Trak1: TRAK1_MOUSE - Experimental evidence at protein level: Swiss-Prot protein existence level 1. Involved in the regulation of endosome-to-lysosome trafficking, including endocytic trafficking of EGF-EGFR complexes and GABA-A receptors (By similarity). Involved in mitochondrial motility (PubMed:24995978). When O-glycosylated, abolishes mitochondrial motility. Crucial for recruiting OGT to the mitochondrial surface of neuronal processes (By similarity). TRAK1 and RHOT form an essential protein complex that links KIF5 to mitochondria for light chain- independent, anterograde transport of mitochondria
   3844..3928    +  CDS            large T antigen (fragment): large T antigen from SV40 (simian virus 40)
   3951..4072    +  polyA_signal   SV40 poly(A) signal: SV40 polyadenylation signal
   4106..4534    -  rep_origin     f1 ori (sequence partly withheld): f1 bacteriophage origin of replication; arrow indicates direction of (+) strand synthesis
   4561..4665    +  promoter       AmpR promoter: bla
   4667..5024    +  promoter       SV40 promoter: SV40 enhancer and early promoter
   5059..5853    +  CDS            NeoR/KanR: aminoglycoside phosphotransferase from Tn5; aph(3')-II (or nptII); confers resistance to neomycin, kanamycin, and G418 (Geneticin®)
   5874..6026    +  CDS            ble (fragment): BLE_KLEPN - Experimental evidence at protein level: Swiss-Prot protein existence level 1. Binding protein with a strong affinity to the bleomycin family of antibiotics. Binds to CL990; an antimitotic-antibiotic compound. From Klebsiella pneumoniae.
   6085..6132    +  polyA_signal   HSV TK poly(A) signal: herpes simplex virus thymidine kinase polyadenylation signal (Cole and Stacy, 1985)
   6223..6239    -  polyA_signal   bGH poly(A) signal (fragment): bovine growth hormone polyadenylation signal
   6461..7049    +  rep_origin     ori: high-copy-number ColE1/pMB1/pBR322/pUC origin of replication
   7224..7527    +  enhancer       CMV enhancer: human cytomegalovirus immediate early enhancer
>Addgene plasmid #127621 | GFP-Trak1 | addgene full sequence | sequence record 271910 | Addgene NGS Result
GTGATGCGGTTTTGGCAGTACATCAATGGGCGTGGATAGCGGTTTGACTCACGGGGATTTCCAAGTCTCC
ACCCCATTGACGTCAATGGGAGTTTGTTTTGGCACCAAAATCAACGGGACTTTCCAAAATGTCGTAACAA
CTCCGCCCCATTGACGCAAATGGGCGGTAGGCGTGTACGGTGGGAGGTCTATATAAGCAGAGCTGGTTTA
GTGAACCGTCAGATCCGCTAGCGCTACCGGTCGCCACCATGGTGAGCAAGGGCGAGGAGCTGTTCACCGG
GGTGGTGCCCATCCTGGTCGAGCTGGACGGCGACGTAAACGGCCACAAGTTCAGCGTGTCCGGCGAGGGC
GAGGGCGATGCCACCTACGGCAAGCTGACCCTGAAGTTCATCTGCACCACCGGCAAGCTGCCCGTGCCCT
GGCCCACCCTCGTGACCACCCTGACCTACGGCGTGCAGTGCTTCAGCCGCTACCCCGACCACATGAAGCA
GCACGACTTCTTCAAGTCCGCCATGCCCGAAGGCTACGTCCAGGAGCGCACCATCTTCTTCAAGGACGAC
GGCAACTACAAGACCCGCGCCGAGGTGAAGTTCGAGGGCGACACCCTGGTGAACCGCATCGAGCTGAAGG
GCATCGACTTCAAGGAGGACGGCAACATCCTGGGGCACAAGCTGGAGTACAACTACAACAGCCACAACGT
CTATATCATGGCCGACAAGCAGAAGAACGGCATCAAGGTGAACTTCAAGATCCGCCACAACATCGAGGAC
GGCAGCGTGCAGCTCGCCGACCACTACCAGCAGAACACCCCCATCGGCGACGGCCCCGTGCTGCTGCCCG
ACAACCACTACCTGAGCACCCAGTCCGCCCTGAGCAAAGACCCCAACGAGAAGCGCGATCACATGGTCCT
GCTGGAGTTCGTGACCGCCGCCGGGATCACTCTCGGCATGGACGAGCTGTACAAGTCCGGACTCAGATCT
CGAGCTCAAGCTTCGAATTCTATGGCATTGGCAATTCAGCTCAGGCAGCCCTCCAGGGCCCAACCTCTGC
CAGGACTCAGCCACACACTGGCTGGGACAGACTCATGTGACGTGTGCAACAGCACCAACCTTCCAGAAGT
TGAGATCATTAGCCTGCTGGAGGAACAGCTGCCCCATTACAAGCTAAGAGCGGACACCATCTATGGTTAC
GACCACGATGACTGGCTGCATACGCCCCTCATCTCCCCAGATGCCAACATCGACCTCACAACTGAGCAGA
TCGAAGAGACGCTGAAATACTTCCTTCTATGTGCCGAAAGAGTTGGCCAGATGACTAAGACATACAATGA
CATTGATGCTGTCACGAGGCTTCTTGAGGAGAAAGAGCGGGATTTGGAGCTGGCTGCGAGGATCGGTCAG
TCATTGTTGAAGAAGAACAAGACCCTAACTGAGAGGAATGAACTGCTGGAAGAGCAGGTGGAGCACATCC
GGGAGGAGGTGTCTCAGCTCCGACATGAGCTGTCCATGAAAGACGAGCTGCTTCAATTCTACACCAGTGC
CGCTGAGGAGAGCGAGCCTGAGTCCGTCTGCTCAACCCCGCTGAAGAGGAACGAGTCCTCCTCCTCCGTC
CAGAATTACTTCCACCTGGACTCTCTTCAGAAGAAGCTCAAGGACCTCGAAGAGGAGAACGTTGTACTTC
GATCCGAGGCCTGTCAGCTGAAGACAGAGACCATCACCTATGAGGAGAAGGAGCAGCAGCTGGTGAACGA
CTGCGTGAAGGAGCTGAGGGATGCCAACGTCCAGATTGCGAGCATCTCTGAGGAGCTGGCTAAGAAGACG
GAAGATGCCGCCCGCCAGCAGGAGGAGATCACCCACCTGCTGTCGCAAATCGTGGACTTACAGAAGAAGG
CAAAATCTTGCGCGGTGGAAAATGAAGAGCTTGTCCAGCACCTGGGCGCTGCCAAGGACGCCCAGCGTCA
ACTCACAGCCGAGCTCCGAGAGCTGGAGGATAAGTACGCGGAGTGCATGGAGATGCTTCATGAGGCTCAG
GAGGAGTTGAAGAACCTGCGGAACAAGACGATGCCCACGTCCCGGCGCTACCACTCTCTGGGCCTGTTCC
CCATGGACTCGTTGGCTGCAGAAATCGAGGGAACTATGCGCAAGGAGCTGCAGCTGGAAGAGCTGGAGTC
TCCAGACATCACCCACCAGAAGCGTGTCTTCGAGACGGTGAGGAACGTCAATCAAGTGGTCAAGCAGAGA
TCACTAACCCCTTCTCCCATGAACATCCCGGGCTCCAACCAGTCCTCAGCCATGAACTCCCTCCTGTCCA
GCTGCGTCAGCACCCCTCGCTCCAGCTTCTACGGCAGCGACGTCAGCAACGTGGTCCTCGATAACAAAAC
CAACAGCATCCTCCTGGAGACCGAGGCAGCCGACCTGGGGAACGAGGACCACAATAAGAAGCCGGGCACT
CCAGGCACGCCAGGCTCCCATGACCTGGAGACGGCACTTAGGCGGCTATCCCTACGCCGGGAGAACTACC
TGTCTGAGCGGAGGTTCTTCGAGGAGGAGCAGGAGAGGAAGCTGCGAGAGCTGGCTGAGAAGGGGGAGCT
GCACAGTGGCTCGCTCACGCCCACCGAGAGCATCATGTCCCTGGGAACACACTCACGCTTCTCCGAGTTC
ACGGGCTTCTCTGGCATGTCCTTCAGCAGCCGCTCCTACCTGCCCGAGAAGCTGCAGATCGTGAAGCCAC
TCGAAGGTTCAGCCACGCTTCACCACTGGCAGCAATTGGCCCAGCCTCATCTTGGGGGCATCCTGGACCC
CCGTCCTGGTGTGGTCACCAAGGGCTTCCGGACTTTGGATGTTGACCTGGATGAAGTGTACTGCCTTAAC
GACTTTGAGGAAGATGACACAGGTGACCACATTTCTCTGGCGGGCCTAGCTACCTCCACGCCAATTCAGC
ACCCGGAGACCTCAGCGCACCACCCTGGGAAGTGCATGTCACAGACCAACTCAACTTTCACCTTTACCAC
TTGCCGCATCCTGCACCCTTCAGACGAGCTCACTCGGGTCACGCCAAGCCTTAACTCTGCCCCAGCTCCG
GCTTGTAGCAGTACCAGCCACTTGAAATCCACACCAGTGGCCACGCCATGCACCCCCCGGAGACTGAGCC
TGGCTGAGTCTTTCACAAATGTCCGTGAGTCCACGACAACCATGAGCACGTCCCTGGGGCTGGTATGGTT
GCTGAAGGAGCGAGGCATCTCGGCGGCCGTGTACGACCCCCAGAGTTGGGACAGAGCCGGCAGGGGCTCC
CTCCTCCACTCCTACACCCCTAGGATGGCTGTGATCCCGTCCACCCCACCAAACTCCCCTATGCAGACAC
CTTCGGCCTCCCCGCCCTCCTTCGAGTTCAAGTGCACGAGCCCTCCCTACAACAACTTCCTGGCTTCCAA
GCCGGCCAGCTCTATCCTGAGGGAGGTGAGGGAAAAGAGGCCCGTGCGGAGCAGCGAGAGCCAAACAGAT
GTGTCTGTCTCCAACCTCAACCTTGTGGACAAAGTCAGGAGGTTTGGGGTGGCCAGAGTGGTGAACTCAG
GACGTGCCCGTATCCCCACCTTGACTGAGGAACAGGGACCTCTCCTCTGTGGACCCACAGGGCCAGCACA
GGCTCTTGTCCCTGGGGGCCTGGTCCCCGAGGGCCTGCCTCTGGGGTGCCCCAGTGGCATCCGACGGAAT
CGCAGCTTCCCCACTATGGTCGGGTCCAGCGTGCAGATGAGAGCCCCCGTGATCCTCACCTCGGGCATCT
TGATGGGTGCTAAGCTCCCCAAACAGACTAGCTTGCGGTGAGGATCCACCGGATCTAGATAACTGATCAT
AATCAGCCATACCACATTTGTAGAGGTTTTACTTGCTTTAAAAAACCTCCCACACCTCCCCCTGAACCTG
AAACATAAAATGAATGCAATTGTTGTTGTTAACTTGTTTATTGCAGCTTATAATGGTTACAAATAAAGCA
ATAGCATCACAAATTTCACAAATAAAGCATTTTTTTCACTGCATTCTAGTTGTGGTTTGTCCAAACTCAT
CAATGTATCTTAACGCGTAAATTGTAAGCGTTAATATTTTGTTAAAATTCGCGTTAAATTTTTGTTAAAT
CAGCTCATTTTTTAACCAATAGGCCGAAATCGGCAAAATCCCTTATAAATCAAAAGAATAGACCGAGATA
GGGT
[37 nt withheld, positions 4205-4241]
AAAGAACGTGGACTCCAACGTCAAAGG
[49 nt withheld, positions 4269-4317]
T
[91 nt withheld, positions 4319-4409]
G
[124 nt withheld, positions 4411-4534]
CAGGTGGCACTTTTCGGGGAAATGTGCGCGGAACCCCTATTTGTTTATTTTTCTAAATACATTCAAATAT
GTATCCGCTCATGAGACAATAACCCTGATAAATGCTTCAATAATATTGAAAAAGGAAGAGTCCTGAGGCG
GAAAGAACCAGCTGTGGAATGTGTGTCAGTTAGGGTGTGGAAAGTCCCCAGGCTCCCCAGCAGGCAGAAG
TATGCAAAGCATGCATCTCAATTAGTCAGCAACCAGGTGTGGAAAGTCCCCAGGCTCCCCAGCAGGCAGA
AGTATGCAAAGCATGCATCTCAATTAGTCAGCAACCATAGTCCCGCCCCTAACTCCGCCCATCCCGCCCC
TAACTCCGCCCAGTTCCGCCCATTCTCCGCCCCATGGCTGACTAATTTTTTTTATTTATGCAGAGGCCGA
GGCCGCCTCGGCCTCTGAGCTATTCCAGAAGTAGTGAGGAGGCTTTTTTGGAGGCCTAGGCTTTTGCAAA
GATCGATCAAGAGACAGGATGAGGATCGTTTCGCATGATTGAACAAGATGGATTGCACGCAGGTTCTCCG
GCCGCTTGGGTGGAGAGGCTATTCGGCTATGACTGGGCACAACAGACAATCGGCTGCTCTGATGCCGCCG
TGTTCCGGCTGTCAGCGCAGGGGCGCCCGGTTCTTTTTGTCAAGACCGACCTGTCCGGTGCCCTGAATGA
ACTGCAAGACGAGGCAGCGCGGCTATCGTGGCTGGCCACGACGGGCGTTCCTTGCGCAGCTGTGCTCGAC
GTTGTCACTGAAGCGGGAAGGGACTGGCTGCTATTGGGCGAAGTGCCGGGGCAGGATCTCCTGTCATCTC
ACCTTGCTCCTGCCGAGAAAGTATCCATCATGGCTGATGCAATGCGGCGGCTGCATACGCTTGATCCGGC
TACCTGCCCATTCGACCACCAAGCGAAACATCGCATCGAGCGAGCACGTACTCGGATGGAAGCCGGTCTT
GTCGATCAGGATGATCTGGACGAAGAGCATCAGGGGCTCGCGCCAGCCGAACTGTTCGCCAGGCTCAAGG
CGAGCATGCCCGACGGCGAGGATCTCGTCGTGACCCATGGCGATGCCTGCTTGCCGAATATCATGGTGGA
AAATGGCCGCTTTTCTGGATTCATCGACTGTGGCCGGCTGGGTGTGGCGGACCGCTATCAGGACATAGCG
TTGGCTACCCGTGATATTGCTGAAGAGCTTGGCGGCGAATGGGCTGACCGCTTCCTCGTGCTTTACGGTA
TCGCCGCTCCCGATTCGCAGCGCATCGCCTTCTATCGCCTTCTTGACGAGTTCTTCTGAGCGGGACTCTG
GGGTTCGAAATGACCGACCAAGCGACGCCCAACCTGCCATCACGAGATTTCGATTCCACCGCCGCCTTCT
ATGAAAGGTTGGGCTTCGGAATCGTTTTCCGGGACGCCGGCTGGATGATCCTCCAGCGCGGGGATCTCAT
GCTGGAGTTCTTCGCCCACCCTAGGGGGAGGCTAACTGAAACACGGAAGGAGACAATACCGGAAGGAACC
CGCGCTATGACGGCAATAAAAAGACAGAATAAAACGCACGGTGTTGGGTCGTTTGTTCATAAACGCGGGG
TTCGGTCCCAGGGCTGGCACTCTGTCGATACCCCACCGAGACCCCATTGGGGCCAATACGCCCGCGTTTC
TTCCTTTTCCCCACCCCACCCCCCAAGTTCGGGTGAAGGCCCAGGGCTCGCAGCCAACGTCGGGGCGGCA
GGCCCTGCCATAGCCTCAGGTTACTCATATATACTTTAGATTGATTTAAAACTTCATTTTTAATTTAAAA
GGATCTAGGTGAAGATCCTTTTTGATAATCTCATGACCAAAATCCCTTAACGTGAGTTTTCGTTCCACTG
AGCGTCAGACCCCGTAGAAAAGATCAAAGGATCTTCTTGAGATCCTTTTTTTCTGCGCGTAATCTGCTGC
TTGCAAACAAAAAAACCACCGCTACCAGCGGTGGTTTGTTTGCCGGATCAAGAGCTACCAACTCTTTTTC
CGAAGGTAACTGGCTTCAGCAGAGCGCAGATACCAAATACTGTTCTTCTAGTGTAGCCGTAGTTAGGCCA
CCACTTCAAGAACTCTGTAGCACCGCCTACATACCTCGCTCTGCTAATCCTGTTACCAGTGGCTGCTGCC
AGTGGCGATAAGTCGTGTCTTACCGGGTTGGACTCAAGACGATAGTTACCGGATAAGGCGCAGCGGTCGG
GCTGAACGGGGGGTTCGTGCACACAGCCCAGCTTGGAGCGAACGACCTACACCGAACTGAGATACCTACA
GCGTGAGCTATGAGAAAGCGCCACGCTTCCCGAAGGGAGAAAGGCGGACAGGTATCCGGTAAGCGGCAGG
GTCGGAACAGGAGAGCGCACGAGGGAGCTTCCAGGGGGAAACGCCTGGTATCTTTATAGTCCTGTCGGGT
TTCGCCACCTCTGACTTGAGCGTCGATTTTTGTGATGCTCGTCAGGGGGGCGGAGCCTATGGAAAAACGC
CAGCAACGCGGCCTTTTTACGGTTCCTGGCCTTTTGCTGGCCTTTTGCTCACATGTTCTTTCCTGCGTTA
TCCCCTGATTCTGTGGATAACCGTATTACCGCCATGCATTAGTTATTAATAGTAATCAATTACGGGGTCA
TTAGTTCATAGCCCATATATGGAGTTCCGCGTTACATAACTTACGGTAAATGGCCCGCCTGGCTGACCGC
CCAACGACCCCCGCCCATTGACGTCAATAATGACGTATGTTCCCATAGTAACGCCAATAGGGACTTTCCA
TTGACGTCAATGGGTGGAGTATTTACGGTAAACTGCCCACTTGGCAGTACATCAAGTGTATCATATGCCA
AGTACGCCCCCTATTGACGTCAATGACGGTAAATGGCCCGCCTGGCATTATGCCCAGTACATGACCTTAT
GGGACTTTCCTACTTGGCAGTACATCTACGTATTAGTCATCGCTATTACCATG
