>Addgene plasmid #127621 | GFP-Trak1 | depositor partial sequence | sequence record 244409 | GFP-Trak1 sequence 2820 bps
ATGGCATTGGCAATTCAGCTCAGGCAGCCCTCCAGGGCCCAACCTCTGCCAGGACTCAGCCACACACTGG
CTGGGACAGACTCATGTGACGTGTGCAACAGCACCAACCTTCCAGAAGTTGAGATCATTAGCCTGCTGGA
GGAACAGCTGCCCCATTACAAGCTAAGAGCGGACACCATCTATGGTTACGACCACGATGACTGGCTGCAT
ACGCCCCTCATCTCCCCAGATGCCAACATCGACCTCACAACTGAGCAGATCGAAGAGACGCTGAAATACT
TCCTTCTATGTGCCGAAAGAGTTGGCCAGATGACTAAGACATACAATGACATTGATGCTGTCACGAGGCT
TCTTGAGGAGAAAGAGCGGGATTTGGAGCTGGCTGCGAGGATCGGTCAGTCATTGTTGAAGAAGAACAAG
ACCCTAACTGAGAGGAATGAACTGCTGGAAGAGCAGGTGGAGCACATCCGGGAGGAGGTGTCTCAGCTCC
GACATGAGCTGTCCATGAAAGACGAGCTGCTTCAATTCTACACCAGTGCCGCTGAGGAGAGCGAGCCTGA
GTCCGTCTGCTCAACCCCGCTGAAGAGGAACGAGTCCTCCTCCTCCGTCCAGAATTACTTCCACCTGGAC
TCTCTTCAGAAGAAGCTCAAGGACCTCGAAGAGGAGAACGTTGTACTTCGATCCGAGGCCTGTCAGCTGA
AGACAGAGACCATCACCTATGAGGAGAAGGAGCAGCAGCTGGTGAACGACTGCGTGAAGGAGCTGAGGGA
TGCCAACGTCCAGATTGCGAGCATCTCTGAGGAGCTGGCTAAGAAGACGGAAGATGCCGCCCGCCAGCAG
GAGGAGATCACCCACCTGCTGTCGCAAATCGTGGACTTACAGAAGAAGGCAAAATCTTGCGCGGTGGAAA
ATGAAGAGCTTGTCCAGCACCTGGGCGCTGCCAAGGACGCCCAGCGTCAACTCACAGCCGAGCTCCGAGA
GCTGGAGGATAAGTACGCGGAGTGCATGGAGATGCTTCATGAGGCTCAGGAGGAGTTGAAGAACCTGCGG
AACAAGACGATGCCCACGTCCCGGCGCTACCACTCTCTGGGCCTGTTCCCCATGGACTCGTTGGCTGCAG
AAATCGAGGGAACTATGCGCAAGGAGCTGCAGCTGGAAGAGCTGGAGTCTCCAGACATCACCCACCAGAA
GCGTGTCTTCGAGACGGTGAGGAACGTCAATCAAGTGGTCAAGCAGAGATCACTAACCCCTTCTCCCATG
AACATCCCGGGCTCCAACCAGTCCTCAGCCATGAACTCCCTCCTGTCCAGCTGCGTCAGCACCCCTCGCT
CCAGCTTCTACGGCAGCGACGTCAGCAACGTGGTCCTCGATAACAAAACCAACAGCATCCTCCTGGAGAC
CGAGGCAGCCGACCTGGGGAACGAGGACCACAATAAGAAGCCGGGCACTCCAGGCACGCCAGGCTCCCAT
GACCTGGAGACGGCACTTAGGCGGCTATCCCTACGCCGGGAGAACTACCTGTCTGAGCGGAGGTTCTTCG
AGGAGGAGCAGGAGAGGAAGCTGCGAGAGCTGGCTGAGAAGGGGGAGCTGCACAGTGGCTCGCTCACGCC
CACCGAGAGCATCATGTCCCTGGGAACACACTCACGCTTCTCCGAGTTCACGGGCTTCTCTGGCATGTCC
TTCAGCAGCCGCTCCTACCTGCCCGAGAAGCTGCAGATCGTGAAGCCACTCGAAGGTTCAGCCACGCTTC
ACCACTGGCAGCAATTGGCCCAGCCTCATCTTGGGGGCATCCTGGACCCCCGTCCTGGTGTGGTCACCAA
GGGCTTCCGGACTTTGGATGTTGACCTGGATGAAGTGTACTGCCTTAACGACTTTGAGGAAGATGACACA
GGTGACCACATTTCTCTGGCGGGCCTAGCTACCTCCACGCCAATTCAGCACCCGGAGACCTCAGCGCACC
ACCCTGGGAAGTGCATGTCACAGACCAACTCAACTTTCACCTTTACCACTTGCCGCATCCTGCACCCTTC
AGACGAGCTCACTCGGGTCACGCCAAGCCTTAACTCTGCCCCAGCTCCGGCTTGTAGCAGTACCAGCCAC
TTGAAATCCACACCAGTGGCCACGCCATGCACCCCCCGGAGACTGAGCCTGGCTGAGTCTTTCACAAATG
TCCGTGAGTCCACGACAACCATGAGCACGTCCCTGGGGCTGGTATGGTTGCTGAAGGAGCGAGGCATCTC
GGCGGCCGTGTACGACCCCCAGAGTTGGGACAGAGCCGGCAGGGGCTCCCTCCTCCACTCCTACACCCCT
AGGATGGCTGTGATCCCGTCCACCCCACCAAACTCCCCTATGCAGACACCTTCGGCCTCCCCGCCCTCCT
TCGAGTTCAAGTGCACGAGCCCTCCCTACAACAACTTCCTGGCTTCCAAGCCGGCCAGCTCTATCCTGAG
GGAGGTGAGGGAAAAGAGGCCCGTGCGGAGCAGCGAGAGCCAAACAGATGTGTCTGTCTCCAACCTCAAC
CTTGTGGACAAAGTCAGGAGGTTTGGGGTGGCCAGAGTGGTGAACTCAGGACGTGCCCGTATCCCCACCT
TGACTGAGGAACAGGGACCTCTCCTCTGTGGACCCACAGGGCCAGCACAGGCTCTTGTCCCTGGGGGCCT
GGTCCCCGAGGGCCTGCCTCTGGGGTGCCCCAGTGGCATCCGACGGAATCGCAGCTTCCCCACTATGGTC
GGGTCCAGCGTGCAGATGAGAGCCCCCGTGATCCTCACCTCGGGCATCTTGATGGGTGCTAAGCTCCCCA
AACAGACTAGCTTGCGGTGA
